>Addgene plasmid #132082 | pDONR221_SLC38A8 | addgene full sequence | sequence record 263855 | Addgene NGS Result
CTTTCCTGCGTTATCCCCTGATTCTGTGGATAACCGTATTACCGCCTTTGAGTGAGCTGATACCGCTCGC
CGCAGCCGAACGACCGAGCGCAGCGAGTCAGTGAGCGAGGAAGCGGAAGAGCGCCCAATACGCAAACCGC
CTCTCCCCGCGCGTTGGCCGATTCATTAATGCAGCTGGCACGACAGGTTTCCCGACTGGAAAGCGGGCAG
TGAGCGCAACGCAATTAATACGCGTACCGCTAGCCAGGAAGAGTTTGTAGAAACGCAAAAAGGCCATCCG
TCAGGATGGCCTTCTGCTTAGTTTGATGCCTGGCAGTTTATGGCGGGCGTCCTGCCCGCCACCCTCCGGG
CCGTTGCTTCACAACGTTCAAATCCGCTCCCGGCGGATTTGTCCTACTCAGGAGAGCGTTCACCGACAAA
CAACAGATAAAACGAAAGGCCCAGTCTTCCGACTGAGCCTTTCGTTTTATTTGATGCCTGGCAGTTCCCT
ACTCTCGCGTTAACGCTAGCATGGATGTTTTCCCAGTCACGACGTTGTAAAACGACGGCCAGTCTTAAGC
TCGGGCCCCAAATAATGATTTTATTTTGACTGATAGTGACCTGTTCGTTGCAACACATTGATGAGCAATG
CTTTTTTATAATGCCAACTTTGTACAAAAAAGCAGGCTCCACCATGGAGGGACAGACCCCAGGATCCAGG
GGACTGCCTGAGAAGCCACACCCCGCCACCGCCGCCGCCACACTGAGCTCCATGGGCGCCGTGTTCATCC
TGATGAAGTCCGCCCTGGGAGCAGGACTGCTGAACTTCCCTTGGGCCTTTTCTAAGGCAGGAGGAGTGGT
GCCAGCCTTCCTGGTGGAGCTGGTGTCCCTGGTGTTTCTGATCTCTGGACTGGTCATCCTGGGATACGCA
GCAGCCGTGTCTGGACAGGCCACATATCAGGGAGTGGTGCGGGGACTGTGCGGACCAGCCATCGGCAAGC
TGTGCGAGGCCTGTTTCCTGCTGAATCTGCTGATGATCAGCGTGGCCTTTCTGAGAGTGATCGGCGACCA
GCTGGAGAAGCTGTGCGATTCTCTGCTGAGCGGAACCCCACCTGCACCTCAGCCATGGTACGCAGACCAG
CGGTTCACACTGCCTCTGCTGAGCGTGCTGGTCATCCTGCCACTGTCTGCCCCCAGAGAGATCGCCTTTC
AGAAGTACACCAGCATCCTGGGCACACTGGCAGCATGCTACCTGGCCCTGGTCATCACCGTGCAGTACTA
TCTGTGGCCTCAGGGCCTGGTGAGAGAGTCCCACCCTTCCCTGTCTCCAGCCTCCTGGACCAGCGTGTTC
AGCGTGTTCCCAACAATCTGCTTCGGCTTTCAGTGTCACGAGGCCGCCGTGAGCATCTATTGTTCCATGA
GGAAGCGCAGCCTGTCCCACTGGGCACTGGTGTCCGTGCTGTCTCTGCTGGCCTGCTGTCTGATCTACTC
CCTGACCGGCGTGTATGGCTTCCTGACCTTTGGCACAGAGGTGAGCGCCGACGTGCTGATGTCCTACCCA
GGCAACGATATGGTCATCATCGTGGCCAGGGTGCTGTTCGCCGTGAGCATCGTGACAGTGTATCCCATCG
TGCTGTTCCTGGGCCGCAGCGTGATGCAGGACTTTTGGCGGAGATCCTGCCTGGGAGGATGGGGACCATC
TGCCCTGGCAGATCCAAGCGGACTGTGGGTGAGGATGCCACTGACCATCCTGTGGGTGACCGTGACACTG
GCCATGGCCCTGTTTATGCCTGATCTGTCTGAGATCGTGAGCATCATCGGCGGCATCTCTAGCTTCTTTA
TCTTCATCTTTCCCGGCCTGTGCCTGATCTGTGCAATGGGAGTGGAGCCAATCGGACCTAGGGTGAAGTG
CTGTCTGGAAGTGTGGGGCGTGGTGTCTGTGCTGGTGGGCACCTTCATCTTTGGACAGAGCACAGCAGCA
GCCGTGTGGGAGATGTTCGACCCAGCTTTCTTGTACAAAGTTGGCATTATAAGAAAGCATTGCTTATCAA
TTTGTTGCAACGAACAGGTCACTATCAGTCAAAATAAAATCATTATTTGCCATCCAGCTGATATCCCCTA
TAGTGAGTCGTATTACATGGTCATAGCTGTTTCCTGGCAGCTCTGGCCCGTGTCTCAAAATCTCTGATGT
TACATTGCACAAGATAAAAATATATCATCATGAACAATAAAACTGTCTGCTTACATAAACAGTAATACAA
GGGGTGTTATGAGCCATATTCAACGGGAAACGTCGAGGCCGCGATTAAATTCCAACATGGATGCTGATTT
ATATGGGTATAAATGGGCTCGCGATAATGTCGGGCAATCAGGTGCGACAATCTATCGCTTGTATGGGAAG
CCCGATGCGCCAGAGTTGTTTCTGAAACATGGCAAAGGTAGCGTTGCCAATGATGTTACAGATGAGATGG
TCAGACTAAACTGGCTGACGGAATTTATGCCTCTTCCGACCATCAAGCATTTTATCCGTACTCCTGATGA
TGCATGGTTACTCACCACTGCGATCCCCGGAAAAACAGCATTCCAGGTATTAGAAGAATATCCTGATTCA
GGTGAAAATATTGTTGATGCGCTGGCAGTGTTCCTGCGCCGGTTGCATTCGATTCCTGTTTGTAATTGTC
CTTTTAACAGCGATCGCGTATTTCGTCTCGCTCAGGCGCAATCACGAATGAATAACGGTTTGGTTGATGC
GAGTGATTTTGATGACGAGCGTAATGGCTGGCCTGTTGAACAAGTCTGGAAAGAAATGCATAAACTTTTG
CCATTCTCACCGGATTCAGTCGTCACTCATGGTGATTTCTCACTTGATAACCTTATTTTTGACGAGGGGA
AATTAATAGGTTGTATTGATGTTGGACGAGTCGGAATCGCAGACCGATACCAGGATCTTGCCATCCTATG
GAACTGCCTCGGTGAGTTTTCTCCTTCATTACAGAAACGGCTTTTTCAAAAATATGGTATTGATAATCCT
GATATGAATAAATTGCAGTTTCATTTGATGCTCGATGAGTTTTTCTAATCAGAATTGGTTAATTGGTTGT
AACACTGGCAGAGCATTACGCTGACTTGACGGGACGGCGCAAGCTCATGACCAAAATCCCTTAACGTGAG
TTACGCGTCGTTCCACTGAGCGTCAGACCCCGTAGAAAAGATCAAAGGATCTTCTTGAGATCCTTTTTTT
CTGCGCGTAATCTGCTGCTTGCAAACAAAAAAACCACCGCTACCAGCGGTGGTTTGTTTGCCGGATCAAG
AGCTACCAACTCTTTTTCCGAAGGTAACTGGCTTCAGCAGAGCGCAGATACCAAATACTGTTCTTCTAGT
GTAGCCGTAGTTAGGCCACCACTTCAAGAACTCTGTAGCACCGCCTACATACCTCGCTCTGCTAATCCTG
TTACCAGTGGCTGCTGCCAGTGGCGATAAGTCGTGTCTTACCGGGTTGGACTCAAGACGATAGTTACCGG
ATAAGGCGCAGCGGTCGGGCTGAACGGGGGGTTCGTGCACACAGCCCAGCTTGGAGCGAACGACCTACAC
CGAACTGAGATACCTACAGCGTGAGCTATGAGAAAGCGCCACGCTTCCCGAAGGGAGAAAGGCGGACAGG
TATCCGGTAAGCGGCAGGGTCGGAACAGGAGAGCGCACGAGGGAGCTTCCAGGGGGAAACGCCTGGTATC
TTTATAGTCCTGTCGGGTTTCGCCACCTCTGACTTGAGCGTCGATTTTTGTGATGCTCGTCAGGGGGGCG
GAGCCTATGGAAAAACGCCAGCAACGCGGCCTTTTTACGGTTCCTGGCCTTTTGCTGGCCTTTTGCTCAC
ATGTT
Features (pLannotate 1.2.2; 10 found; start..end, strand, type, name):
    121..213     +  CDS            lacI (fragment): lac repressor; lacI; The lac repressor binds to the lac operator to inhibit transcription in E. coli. This inhibition can be relieved by adding lactose or isopropyl-β-D-thiogalactopyranoside (IPTG).
    268..295     -  terminator     rrnB T2 terminator: transcription terminator T2 from the E. coli rrnB gene
    427..470     +  terminator     rrnB T1 terminator: Escherichia coli rrnB; transcription terminator T1 from the E. coli rrnB gene
    517..553     -  CDS            lacZα (fragment): LacZα fragment of β-galactosidase; lacZ fragment
    569..668     +  protein_bind   attL1: mutant version of attL; recombination site for the Gateway® LR reaction LR Clonase™
    674..1978    +  CDS            SLC38A8: S38A8_HUMAN - Experimental evidence at transcript level: Swiss-Prot protein existence level 2. Putative sodium-dependent amino acid/proton antiporter. From Homo sapiens (Human).
   1980..2079    -  protein_bind   attL2: mutant version of attL; recombination site for the Gateway® LR reaction LR Clonase™
   2097..2115    -  promoter       T7 promoter: promoter for bacteriophage T7 RNA polymerase
   2249..3058    +  CDS            KanR: aminoglycoside phosphotransferase; aph(3')-Ia; confers resistance to kanamycin in bacteria or G418 (Geneticin®) in eukaryotes
   3205..3793    +  rep_origin     ori: high-copy-number ColE1/pMB1/pBR322/pUC origin of replication
