[The description below was written by a language model from this plasmid's Addgene catalogue record and pLannotate feature annotations shown in this document.]
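Description:
pDONR221_SLC38A8 is a Gateway entry clone built on the pDONR221 backbone (Thermo Fisher Scientific) that carries a codon-optimized open reading frame for human SLC38A8, a solute carrier annotated as a putative sodium-dependent amino acid/proton antiporter. The sequenced plasmid is 3,855 nt, with a 1,305 bp insert. It is maintained in E. coli at high copy through a ColE1/pUC-type origin of replication and is selected with kanamycin through an aminoglycoside phosphotransferase (KanR) gene.

The SLC38A8 coding sequence sits between attL1 and attL2 recombination sites. These sites allow the ORF to be transferred directionally, by an LR Clonase reaction, into any attR-containing destination vector. Although the catalogue lists the vector type as mammalian expression, the feature table shows no eukaryotic promoter, polyadenylation signal or tag around the insert, so expression depends on the regulatory elements and any fusion tags supplied by the chosen destination vector. The rrnB T1 and T2 transcription terminators lie upstream of attL1, where they limit read-through transcription from the backbone into the cloned region. A T7 promoter lies just beyond attL2 and points back toward the insert. The short lacI and lacZα fragments are backbone remnants with no evident functional role. M13 forward and reverse primer sites flank the cassette for sequence verification.

The plasmid belongs to a consortium collection of solute carrier clones assembled to support research and drug discovery on SLC transporters. Its stated purpose is to serve as a source of the SLC38A8 ORF for subcloning into custom expression vectors.
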