Addgene plasmid #132082: pDONR221_SLC38A8
Purpose: Gateway entry clone with codon-optimized ORF sequence for subcloning into custom expression vectors
Depositing lab: RESOLUTE Consortium & Giulio Superti-Furga. Depositing organization: CeMM Research Center for Molecular Medicine. Publication: The RESOLUTE consortium: unlocking SLC transporters for drug discovery. Superti-Furga G, Lackner D, Wiedmer T, Ingles-Prieto A, Barbosa B, Girardi E, Goldmann U, Gurtl B, Klavins K, Klimek C, Lindinger S, Lineiro-Retes E, Muller AC, Onstein S, Redinger G, Reil D, Sedlyarov V, Wolf G, Crawford M, Everley R, ... Steppan CM. Nat Rev Drug Discov. 2020 Jul;19(7):429-430. doi: 10.1038/d41573-020-00056-6. PubMed 32265506.
Backbone
  Vector backbone: pDONR221
  Backbone manufacturer: Thermo Fisher Scientific
  Backbone size w/o insert (bp): 2550
  Vector type: Mammalian Expression
Growth in bacteria
  Bacterial resistance: Kanamycin, 50 μg/mL
  Growth temperature: 37°C
  Growth strain: Stbl3
  Copy number: High Copy
Gene/Insert
  Gene/Insert name: SLC38A8
  Species: H. sapiens (human)
  Insert size (bp): 1305
  Entrez Gene: SLC38A8
  Cloning method: Gateway Cloning
  Sequencing primers: 5′ M13-fwd; 3′ M13-rev
Terms and licenses: Academic/Nonprofit Terms; Industry Terms
Depositor comments: For more information on the full Resolute plasmid collection, please see www.addgene.org/depositor-collections/re-solute/. Please provide your feedback on this plasmid to the RESOLUTE consortium by filling out their RESOLUTE repository feedback form: https://forms.office.com/Pages/ResponsePage.aspx?id=0e05yklzmkS7rjFGQL4N7z4feCLQvEJAmVcOCM_u885UN1JJRko0Ukg4TVQwNTZLOUxPQVJWT1NHUCQlQCN0PWcu
How to cite: pDONR221_SLC38A8 was a gift from RESOLUTE Consortium & Giulio Superti-Furga (Addgene plasmid # 132082 ; http://n2t.net/addgene:132082 ; RRID:Addgene_132082)
