>Addgene plasmid #132082 | pDONR221_SLC38A8 | depositor partial sequence | sequence record 253564 | Codon-optimized ORF of SLC38A8
ATGGAGGGACAGACCCCAGGATCCAGGGGACTGCCTGAGAAGCCACACCCCGCCACCGCCGCCGCCACAC
TGAGCTCCATGGGCGCCGTGTTCATCCTGATGAAGTCCGCCCTGGGAGCAGGACTGCTGAACTTCCCTTG
GGCCTTTTCTAAGGCAGGAGGAGTGGTGCCAGCCTTCCTGGTGGAGCTGGTGTCCCTGGTGTTTCTGATC
TCTGGACTGGTCATCCTGGGATACGCAGCAGCCGTGTCTGGACAGGCCACATATCAGGGAGTGGTGCGGG
GACTGTGCGGACCAGCCATCGGCAAGCTGTGCGAGGCCTGTTTCCTGCTGAATCTGCTGATGATCAGCGT
GGCCTTTCTGAGAGTGATCGGCGACCAGCTGGAGAAGCTGTGCGATTCTCTGCTGAGCGGAACCCCACCT
GCACCTCAGCCATGGTACGCAGACCAGCGGTTCACACTGCCTCTGCTGAGCGTGCTGGTCATCCTGCCAC
TGTCTGCCCCCAGAGAGATCGCCTTTCAGAAGTACACCAGCATCCTGGGCACACTGGCAGCATGCTACCT
GGCCCTGGTCATCACCGTGCAGTACTATCTGTGGCCTCAGGGCCTGGTGAGAGAGTCCCACCCTTCCCTG
TCTCCAGCCTCCTGGACCAGCGTGTTCAGCGTGTTCCCAACAATCTGCTTCGGCTTTCAGTGTCACGAGG
CCGCCGTGAGCATCTATTGTTCCATGAGGAAGCGCAGCCTGTCCCACTGGGCACTGGTGTCCGTGCTGTC
TCTGCTGGCCTGCTGTCTGATCTACTCCCTGACCGGCGTGTATGGCTTCCTGACCTTTGGCACAGAGGTG
AGCGCCGACGTGCTGATGTCCTACCCAGGCAACGATATGGTCATCATCGTGGCCAGGGTGCTGTTCGCCG
TGAGCATCGTGACAGTGTATCCCATCGTGCTGTTCCTGGGCCGCAGCGTGATGCAGGACTTTTGGCGGAG
ATCCTGCCTGGGAGGATGGGGACCATCTGCCCTGGCAGATCCAAGCGGACTGTGGGTGAGGATGCCACTG
ACCATCCTGTGGGTGACCGTGACACTGGCCATGGCCCTGTTTATGCCTGATCTGTCTGAGATCGTGAGCA
TCATCGGCGGCATCTCTAGCTTCTTTATCTTCATCTTTCCCGGCCTGTGCCTGATCTGTGCAATGGGAGT
GGAGCCAATCGGACCTAGGGTGAAGTGCTGTCTGGAAGTGTGGGGCGTGGTGTCTGTGCTGGTGGGCACC
TTCATCTTTGGACAGAGCACAGCAGCAGCCGTGTGGGAGATGTTC
